Addgene plasmid #44386: pLV-mitoDsRed
Purpose: 3rd generation lentiviral vector
Depositing lab: Pantelis Tsoulfas. Depositing organization: University of Miami. Publication: Mislocalization of neuronal mitochondria reveals regulation of Wallerian degeneration and NMNAT/WLDS-mediated axon protection independent of axonal mitochondria. Kitay BM, McCormack R, Wang Y, Tsoulfas P, Zhai RG. Hum Mol Genet. 2013 Jan 24. 10.1093/hmg/ddt009 PubMed 23314018.
Backbone
  Vector backbone: pLV
  Backbone size w/o insert (bp): 6727
  Total vector size (bp): 7600
  Vector type: Mammalian Expression, Lentiviral
Growth in bacteria
  Bacterial resistance: Ampicillin, 100 μg/mL
  Growth temperature: 37°C
  Growth strain: Stbl3
  Growth instructions: Grow and plate on LB with low salt
  Copy number: High Copy
Gene/Insert
  Gene/Insert name: mitoDsRed
  Species: H. sapiens (human)
  Insert size (bp): 880
  Promoter: CMV
  Tag / fusion protein: 61 aa targeting sequence of the P1 isoform F1F0-ATP synthase (N terminal on insert); DsRed (C terminal on insert)
  Cloning method: Restriction Enzyme; 5′ cloning site SpeI (destroyed during cloning); 3′ cloning site EcoRV (destroyed during cloning)
  Sequencing primers: 5′ CMV-F; 3′ WPRE-R
Resource information
  A portion of this plasmid was derived from a plasmid made by: Carlos Moraes at the University of Miami
Terms and licenses: Academic/Nonprofit Terms; Industry Terms: Not Available to Industry
Depositor comments: Limitations of allotopic expression of mitochondrial genes in mammalian cells. Oca-Cossio J, Kenyon L, Hao H, Moraes CT. Genetics. 2003 Oct;165(2):707-20. PMID: 14573482
How to cite: pLV-mitoDsRed was a gift from Pantelis Tsoulfas (Addgene plasmid # 44386 ; http://n2t.net/addgene:44386 ; RRID:Addgene_44386)
