[The description below was written by a language model from this plasmid's Addgene catalogue record and pLannotate feature annotations shown in this document.]
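Description:
pLV-mitoDsRed is a third-generation, self-inactivating HIV-1-based lentiviral transfer vector built on the pLV backbone for expressing a mitochondrially targeted red fluorescent protein in mammalian cells. In bacteria it is maintained through a high-copy ColE1/pUC-type origin and selected with ampicillin via the β-lactamase gene. An f1 origin, residual lac/lacZα sequences and flanking T3 and T7 promoters are carried over from the cloning backbone. The catalogue lists a total size of about 7.6 kb, whereas the sequenced record behind the feature table is 7,824 nt.

The viral portion begins with an RSV promoter fused to a truncated 5' LTR, which drives Tat-independent production of the genomic RNA in packaging cells. This is followed by the Ψ packaging signal with a partial gag region, the Rev response element for Rev-dependent nuclear export, and the cPPT/CTS element, which aids nuclear import of the reverse-transcribed genome. The internal expression cassette uses the CMV enhancer and promoter to drive the roughly 880 bp insert. The insert is an N-terminal 61-amino-acid targeting sequence from the human P1 isoform of F1F0-ATP synthase subunit c (annotated as an ATP5MC1/ATP5G1 fragment), joined to codon-optimised DsRed1 so that the fluorescent protein is imported into mitochondria. A WPRE downstream enhances transcript stability and expression, and the ΔU3 3' LTR inactivates the viral promoter after integration. An SV40 poly(A) signal and SV40 origin lie beyond the LTR.

No mammalian selection marker is annotated, so transduced cells are identified by red fluorescence. The construct labels mitochondria in transduced cells, and the associated publication concerns the localisation of neuronal mitochondria in axon degeneration and protection.
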