Features (pLannotate 1.2.2; 30 found; start..end, strand, type, name):
     21..125     +  promoter       AmpR promoter: bla
    126..986     +  CDS            AmpR: β-lactamase; bla; confers resistance to ampicillin, carbenicillin, and related antibiotics
   1157..1745    +  rep_origin     ori: high-copy-number ColE1/pMB1/pBR322/pUC origin of replication
   1928..2020    +  CDS            lacI (fragment): lac repressor; lacI; The lac repressor binds to the lac operator to inhibit transcription in E. coli. This inhibition can be relieved by adding lactose or isopropyl-β-D-thiogalactopyranoside (IPTG).
   2033..2054    +  protein_bind   CAP binding site: CAP binding activates transcription in the presence of cAMP. E. coli catabolite activator protein
   2069..2099    +  promoter       lac promoter: promoter for the E. coli lac operon
   2107..2123    +  protein_bind   lac operator: The lac repressor binds to the lac operator to inhibit transcription in E. coli. This inhibition can be relieved by adding lactose or isopropyl-β-D-thiogalactopyranoside (IPTG). lac repressor encoded by lacI
   2168..2186    +  promoter       T3 promoter: promoter for bacteriophage T3 RNA polymerase
   2214..2440    +  promoter       RSV promoter: Rous sarcoma virus enhancer/promoter
   2441..2621    +  LTR            5' LTR (truncated): truncated 5' long terminal repeat (LTR) from HIV-1
   2668..2793    +  misc_feature   HIV-1 Ψ: packaging signal of human immunodeficiency virus type 1
   2777..3140    +  CDS            HIV-1 gag (fragment): gag protein from human immunodeficiency virus 1; gag
   3286..3519    +  misc_feature   RRE: The Rev response element (RRE) of HIV-1 allows for Rev-dependent mRNA export from the nucleus to the cytoplasm.
   3896..3996    +  CDS            Rev (fragment): human immunodeficiency virus 1 (HIV-1) Rev protein; rev; enhances nuclear export of unspliced and incompletely spliced viral mRNAs
   4015..4131    +  misc_feature   cPPT/CTS: central polypurine tract and central termination sequence of HIV-1
   4154..4457    +  enhancer       CMV enhancer: human cytomegalovirus immediate early enhancer
   4458..4661    +  promoter       CMV promoter: human cytomegalovirus (CMV) immediate early promoter
   4769..4804    +  misc_feature   MCS (fragment): multiple cloning site
   4811..5011    +  CDS            ATP5MC1 (fragment): AT5G1_HUMAN - Also known as ATP5G1 Experimental evidence at protein level: Swiss-Prot protein existence level 1. Mitochondrial membrane ATP synthase (F(1)F(0) ATP synthase or Complex V) produces ATP from ADP in the presence of a proton gradient across the membrane which is generated by electron transport complexes of the respiratory chain. F-type ATPases consist of two structural domains, F(1) - containing the extramembraneous catalytic core and F(0) - containing the membrane proton channel, linked together by a central stalk and a peripheral stalk. During catalysis, ATP synthesis in the catal
   5018..5061    +  misc_feature   MCS (fragment): multiple cloning site
   5075..5755    +  CDS            DsRed1: wild-type DsRed mammalian codon-optimized
   5770..5853    +  CDS            large T antigen (fragment): large T antigen from SV40 (simian virus 40)
   5881..6469    +  misc_feature   WPRE: woodchuck hepatitis virus posttranscriptional regulatory element
   6486..6554    +  CDS            nef (fragment): NEF_HV1Z2 - Experimental evidence at protein level: Swiss-Prot protein existence level 1. Extracellular Nef protein targets CD4(+) T-lymphocytes for apoptosis by interacting with CXCR4 surface receptors. From Human immunodeficiency virus type 1 group M subtype D (isolate Z2/CDC-Z34) (HIV-1).
   6556..6789    +  LTR            3' LTR (ΔU3): self-inactivating 3' long terminal repeat (LTR) from HIV-1
   6861..6982    +  polyA_signal   SV40 poly(A) signal: SV40 polyadenylation signal
   7022..7157    +  rep_origin     SV40 ori: SV40 origin of replication
   7178..7196    -  promoter       T7 promoter: promoter for bacteriophage T7 RNA polymerase
   7204..7359    +  CDS            lacZα (fragment): LacZα fragment of β-galactosidase; lacZ fragment
   7364..7792    +  rep_origin     f1 ori (sequence partly withheld): f1 bacteriophage origin of replication; arrow indicates direction of (+) strand synthesis
>Addgene plasmid #44386 | pLV-mitoDsRed | addgene full sequence | sequence record 292239 | Addgene NGS Result
GCACTTTTCGGGGAAATGTGCGCGGAACCCCTATTTGTTTATTTTTCTAAATACATTCAAATATGTATCC
GCTCATGAGACAATAACCCTGATAAATGCTTCAATAATATTGAAAAAGGAAGAGTATGAGTATTCAACAT
TTCCGTGTCGCCCTTATTCCCTTTTTTGCGGCATTTTGCCTTCCTGTTTTTGCTCACCCAGAAACGCTGG
TGAAAGTAAAAGATGCTGAAGATCAGTTGGGTGCACGAGTGGGTTACATCGAACTGGATCTCAACAGCGG
TAAGATCCTTGAGAGTTTTCGCCCCGAAGAACGTTTTCCAATGATGAGCACTTTTAAAGTTCTGCTATGT
GGCGCGGTATTATCCCGTATTGACGCCGGGCAAGAGCAACTCGGTCGCCGCATACACTATTCTCAGAATG
ACTTGGTTGAGTACTCACCAGTCACAGAAAAGCATCTTACGGATGGCATGACAGTAAGAGAATTATGCAG
TGCTGCCATAACCATGAGTGATAACACTGCGGCCAACTTACTTCTGACAACGATCGGAGGACCGAAGGAG
CTAACCGCTTTTTTGCACAACATGGGGGATCATGTAACTCGCCTTGATCGTTGGGAACCGGAGCTGAATG
AAGCCATACCAAACGACGAGCGTGACACCACGATGCCTGTAGCAATGGCAACAACGTTGCGCAAACTATT
AACTGGCGAACTACTTACTCTAGCTTCCCGGCAACAATTAATAGACTGGATGGAGGCGGATAAAGTTGCA
GGACCACTTCTGCGCTCGGCCCTTCCGGCTGGCTGGTTTATTGCTGATAAATCTGGAGCCGGTGAGCGTG
GGTCTCGCGGTATCATTGCAGCACTGGGGCCAGATGGTAAGCCCTCCCGTATCGTAGTTATCTACACGAC
GGGGAGTCAGGCAACTATGGATGAACGAAATAGACAGATCGCTGAGATAGGTGCCTCACTGATTAAGCAT
TGGTAACTGTCAGACCAAGTTTACTCATATATACTTTAGATTGATTTAAAACTTCATTTTTAATTTAAAA
GGATCTAGGTGAAGATCCTTTTTGATAATCTCATGACCAAAATCCCTTAACGTGAGTTTTCGTTCCACTG
AGCGTCAGACCCCGTAGAAAAGATCAAAGGATCTTCTTGAGATCCTTTTTTTCTGCGCGTAATCTGCTGC
TTGCAAACAAAAAAACCACCGCTACCAGCGGTGGTTTGTTTGCCGGATCAAGAGCTACCAACTCTTTTTC
CGAAGGTAACTGGCTTCAGCAGAGCGCAGATACCAAATACTGTTCTTCTAGTGTAGCCGTAGTTAGGCCA
CCACTTCAAGAACTCTGTAGCACCGCCTACATACCTCGCTCTGCTAATCCTGTTACCAGTGGCTGCTGCC
AGTGGCGATAAGTCGTGTCTTACCGGGTTGGACTCAAGACGATAGTTACCGGATAAGGCGCAGCGGTCGG
GCTGAACGGGGGGTTCGTGCACACAGCCCAGCTTGGAGCGAACGACCTACACCGAACTGAGATACCTACA
GCGTGAGCTATGAGAAAGCGCCACGCTTCCCGAAGGGAGAAAGGCGGACAGGTATCCGGTAAGCGGCAGG
GTCGGAACAGGAGAGCGCACGAGGGAGCTTCCAGGGGGAAACGCCTGGTATCTTTATAGTCCTGTCGGGT
TTCGCCACCTCTGACTTGAGCGTCGATTTTTGTGATGCTCGTCAGGGGGGCGGAGCCTATGGAAAAACGC
CAGCAACGCGGCCTTTTTACGGTTCCTGGCCTTTTGCTGGCCTTTTGCTCACATGTTCTTTCCTGCGTTA
TCCCCTGATTCTGTGGATAACCGTATTACCGCCTTTGAGTGAGCTGATACCGCTCGCCGCAGCCGAACGA
CCGAGCGCAGCGAGTCAGTGAGCGAGGAAGCGGAAGAGCGCCCAATACGCAAACCGCCTCTCCCCGCGCG
TTGGCCGATTCATTAATGCAGCTGGCACGACAGGTTTCCCGACTGGAAAGCGGGCAGTGAGCGCAACGCA
ATTAATGTGAGTTAGCTCACTCATTAGGCACCCCAGGCTTTACACTTTATGCTTCCGGCTCGTATGTTGT
GTGGAATTGTGAGCGGATAACAATTTCACACAGGAAACAGCTATGACCATGATTACGCCAAGCGCGCAAT
TAACCCTCACTAAAGGGAACAAAAGCTGGAGCTGCAAGCTTAATGTAGTCTTATGCAATACTCTTGTAGT
CTTGCAACATGGTAACGATGAGTTAGCAACATGCCTTACAAGGAGAGAAAAAGCACCGTGCATGCCGATT
GGTGGAAGTAAGGTGGTACGATCGTGCCTTATTAGGAAGGCAACAGACGGGTCTGACATGGATTGGACGA
ACCACTGAATTGCCGCATTGCAGAGATATTGTATTTAAGTGCCTAGCTCGATACATAAACGGGTCTCTCT
GGTTAGACCAGATCTGAGCCTGGGAGCTCTCTGGCTAACTAGGGAACCCACTGCTTAAGCCTCAATAAAG
CTTGCCTTGAGTGCTTCAAGTAGTGTGTGCCCGTCTGTTGTGTGACTCTGGTAACTAGAGATCCCTCAGA
CCCTTTTAGTCAGTGTGGAAAATCTCTAGCAGTGGCGCCCGAACAGGGACTTGAAAGCGAAAGGGAAACC
AGAGGAGCTCTCTCGACGCAGGACTCGGCTTGCTGAAGCGCGCACGGCAAGAGGCGAGGGGCGGCGACTG
GTGAGTACGCCAAAAATTTTGACTAGCGGAGGCTAGAAGGAGAGAGATGGGTGCGAGAGCGTCAGTATTA
AGCGGGGGAGAATTAGATCGCGATGGGAAAAAATTCGGTTAAGGCCAGGGGGAAAGAAAAAATATAAATT
AAAACATATAGTATGGGCAAGCAGGGAGCTAGAACGATTCGCAGTTAATCCTGGCCTGTTAGAAACATCA
GAAGGCTGTAGACAAATACTGGGACAGCTACAACCATCCCTTCAGACAGGATCAGAAGAACTTAGATCAT
TATATAATACAGTAGCAACCCTCTATTGTGTGCATCAAAGGATAGAGATAAAAGACACCAAGGAAGCTTT
AGACAAGATAGAGGAAGAGCAAAACAAAAGTAAGACCACCGCACAGCAAGCGGCCGCTGATCTTCAGACC
TGGAGGAGGAGATATGAGGGACAATTGGAGAAGTGAATTATATAAATATAAAGTAGTAAAAATTGAACCA
TTAGGAGTAGCACCCACCAAGGCAAAGAGAAGAGTGGTGCAGAGAGAAAAAAGAGCAGTGGGAATAGGAG
CTTTGTTCCTTGGGTTCTTGGGAGCAGCAGGAAGCACTATGGGCGCAGCGTCAATGACGCTGACGGTACA
GGCCAGACAATTATTGTCTGGTATAGTGCAGCAGCAGAACAATTTGCTGAGGGCTATTGAGGCGCAACAG
CATCTGTTGCAACTCACAGTCTGGGGCATCAAGCAGCTCCAGGCAAGAATCCTGGCTGTGGAAAGATACC
TAAAGGATCAACAGCTCCTGGGGATTTGGGGTTGCTCTGGAAAACTCATTTGCACCACTGCTGTGCCTTG
GAATGCTAGTTGGAGTAATAAATCTCTGGAACAGATTTGGAATCACACGACCTGGATGGAGTGGGACAGA
GAAATTAACAATTACACAAGCTTAATACACTCCTTAATTGAAGAATCGCAAAACCAGCAAGAAAAGAATG
AACAAGAATTATTGGAATTAGATAAATGGGCAAGTTTGTGGAATTGGTTTAACATAACAAATTGGCTGTG
GTATATAAAATTATTCATAATGATAGTAGGAGGCTTGGTAGGTTTAAGAATAGTTTTTGCTGTACTTTCT
ATAGTGAATAGAGTTAGGCAGGGATATTCACCATTATCGTTTCAGACCCACCTCCCAACCCCGAGGGGAC
CCGACAGGCCCGAAGGAATAGAAGAAGAAGGTGGAGAGAGAGACAGAGACAGATCCATTCGATTAGTGAA
CGGATCTCGACGGTATCGGTTAACTTTTAAAAGAAAAGGGGGGATTGGGGGGTACAGTGCAGGGGAAAGA
ATAGTAGACATAATAGCAACAGACATACAAACTAAAGAATTACAAAAACAAATTACAAAATTCAAAATTT
TATCGATAAGCTTGGGAGTTCCGCGTTACATAACTTACGGTAAATGGCCCGCCTGGCTGACCGCCCAACG
ACCCCCGCCCATTGACGTCAATAATGACGTATGTTCCCATAGTAACGCCAATAGGGACTTTCCATTGACG
TCAATGGGTGGAGTATTTACGGTAAACTGCCCACTTGGCAGTACATCAAGTGTATCATATGCCAAGTACG
CCCCCTATTGACGTCAATGACGGTAAATGGCCCGCCTGGCATTATGCCCAGTACATGACCTTATGGGACT
TTCCTACTTGGCAGTACATCTACGTATTAGTCATCGCTATTACCATGGTGATGCGGTTTTGGCAGTACAT
CAATGGGCGTGGATAGCGGTTTGACTCACGGGGATTTCCAAGTCTCCACCCCATTGACGTCAATGGGAGT
TTGTTTTGGCACCAAAATCAACGGGACTTTCCAAAATGTCGTAACAACTCCGCCCCATTGACGCAAATGG
GCGGTAGGCGTGTACGGTGGGAGGTCTATATAAGCAGAGCTCGTTTAGTGAACCGTCAGATCGCCTGGAG
ACGCCATCCACGCTGTTTTGACCTCCATAGAAGACACCGCCCGGGCGTACGGGATCCCACCGGTGCTCGA
GATGCATACTAGCGCTACCGGACTCAGATCTCGAGCTCAAGCTTGCCACCATGCAGACCGCCGGGGCATT
ATTCATTTCTCCAGCTCTGATCCGCTGTTGTACCAGGGGTCTAATCAGGCCTGTGTCTGCCTCCTTCTTG
AATAGCCCAGTGAATTCATCTAAACAGCCTTCCTACAGCAACTTCCCACTCCAGGTGGCCAGACGGGAGT
TCCAGACCAGTGTTGTCTCCCGGGACATTGACACAGCAGCCATGTTGAAGCTTCGAATTCTGCAGTCGAC
GGTACCGCGGGCCCGGGATCCACCGGTCGCCACCATGGTGCGCTCCTCCAAGAACGTCATCAAGGAGTTC
ATGCGCTTCAAGGTGCGCATGGAGGGCACCGTGAACGGCCACGAGTTCGAGATCGAGGGCGAGGGCGAGG
GCCGCCCCTACGAGGGCCACAACACCGTGAAGCTGAAGGTGACCAAGGGCGGCCCCCTGCCCTTCGCCTG
GGACATCCTGTCCCCCCAGTTCCAGTACGGCTCCAAGGTGTACGTGAAGCACCCCGCCGACATCCCCGAC
TACAAGAAGCTGTCCTTCCCCGAGGGCTTCAAGTGGGAGCGCGTGATGAACTTCGAGGACGGCGGCGTGG
TGACCGTGACCCAGGACTCCTCCCTGCAGGACGGCTGCTTCATCTACAAGGTGAAGTTCATCGGCGTGAA
CTTCCCCTCCGACGGCCCCGTAATGCAGAAGAAGACCATGGGCTGGGAGGCCTCCACCGAGCGCCTGTAC
CCCCGCGACGGCGTGCTGAAGGGCGAGATCCACAAGGCCCTGAAGCTGAAGGACGGCGGCCACTACCTGG
TGGAGTTCAAGTCCATCTACATGGCCAAGAAGCCCGTGCAGCTGCCCGGCTACTACTACGTGGACTCCAA
GCTGGACATCACCTCCCACAACGAGGACTACACCATCGTGGAGCAGTACGAGCGCACCGAGGGCCGCCAC
CACCTGTTCCTGTAGCGGCCGCGACTCTAGATCATAATCAGCCATACCACATTTGTAGAGGTTTTACTTG
CTTTAAAAAACCTCCCACACCTCCCCCTGAACCTGAAACATAAAATGAATGCAATTGTTGTTGTTTCGAC
AATCAACCTCTGGATTACAAAATTTGTGAAAGATTGACTGGTATTCTTAACTATGTTGCTCCTTTTACGC
TATGTGGATACGCTGCTTTAATGCCTTTGTATCATGCTATTGCTTCCCGTATGGCTTTCATTTTCTCCTC
CTTGTATAAATCCTGGTTGCTGTCTCTTTATGAGGAGTTGTGGCCCGTTGTCAGGCAACGTGGCGTGGTG
TGCACTGTGTTTGCTGACGCAACCCCCACTGGTTGGGGCATTGCCACCACCTGTCAGCTCCTTTCCGGGA
CTTTCGCTTTCCCCCTCCCTATTGCCACGGCGGAACTCATCGCCGCCTGCCTTGCCCGCTGCTGGACAGG
GGCTCGGCTGTTGGGCACTGACAATTCCGTGGTGTTGTCGGGGAAGCTGACGTCCTTTCCATGGCTGCTC
GCCTGTGTTGCCACCTGGATTCTGCGCGGGACGTCCTTCTGCTACGTCCCTTCGGCCCTCAATCCAGCGG
ACCTTCCTTCCCGCGGCCTGCTGCCGGCTCTGCGGCCTCTTCCGCGTCTTCGCCTTCGCCCTCAGACGAG
TCGGATCTCCCTTTGGGCCGCCTCCCCGCCTGGAATTCGAGCTCGGTACCTTTAAGACCAATGACTTACA
AGGCAGCTGTAGATCTTAGCCACTTTTTAAAAGAAAAGGGGGGACTGGAAGGGCTAATTCACTCCCAACG
AAGACAAGATCTGCTTTTTGCTTGTACTGGGTCTCTCTGGTTAGACCAGATCTGAGCCTGGGAGCTCTCT
GGCTAACTAGGGAACCCACTGCTTAAGCCTCAATAAAGCTTGCCTTGAGTGCTTCAAGTAGTGTGTGCCC
GTCTGTTGTGTGACTCTGGTAACTAGAGATCCCTCAGACCCTTTTAGTCAGTGTGGAAAATCTCTAGCAG
TAGTAGTTCATGTCATCTTATTATTCAGTATTTATAACTTGCAAAGAAATGAATATCAGAGAGTGAGAGG
AACTTGTTTATTGCAGCTTATAATGGTTACAAATAAAGCAATAGCATCACAAATTTCACAAATAAAGCAT
TTTTTTCACTGCATTCTAGTTGTGGTTTGTCCAAACTCATCAATGTATCTTATCATGTCTGGCTCTAGCT
ATCCCGCCCCTAACTCCGCCCATCCCGCCCCTAACTCCGCCCAGTTCCGCCCATTCTCCGCCCCATGGCT
GACTAATTTTTTTTATTTATGCAGAGGCCGAGGCCGCCTCGGCCTCTGAGCTATTCCAGAAGTAGTGAGG
AGGCTTTTTTGGAGGCCTAGGGACGTACCCAATTCGCCCTATAGTGAGTCGTATTACGCGCGCTCACTGG
CCGTCGTTTTACAACGTCGTGACTGGGAAAACCCTGGCGTTACCCAACTTAATCGCCTTGCAGCACATCC
CCCTTTCGCCAGCTGGCGTAATAGCGAAGAGGCCCGCACCGATCGCCCTTCCCAACAGTTGCGCAGCCTG
AATGGCGAATGGG
[124 nt withheld, positions 7364-7487]
C
[91 nt withheld, positions 7489-7579]
A
[49 nt withheld, positions 7581-7629]
CCTTTGACGTTGGAGTCCACGTTCTTT
[37 nt withheld, positions 7657-7693]
ACCCTATCTCGGTCTATTCTTTTGATTTATAAGGGATTTTGCCGATTTCGGCCTATTGGTTAAAAAATGA
GCTGATTTAACAAAAATTTAACGCGAATTTTAACAAAATATTAACGCTTACAATTTAGGTG
