>Addgene plasmid #44386 | pLV-mitoDsRed | addgene partial sequence | sequence record 111086 | Top_Fop 5'-TCACCATTATCGTTTCAGAC-3'
GGCCCGAAGGAATAGAAGAAGAAGGTGGAGAGAGAGACAGAGACAGATCCATTCGATTAGTGAACGGATC
TCGACGGTATCGGTTAACTTTTAAAAGAAAAGGGGGGATTGGGGGGTACAGTGCAGGGGAAAGAATAGTA
GACATAATAGCAACAGACATACAAACTAAAGAATTACAAAAACAAATTACAAAATTCAAAATTTTATCGA
TAAGCTTGGGAGTTCCGCGTTACATAACTTACGGTAAATGGCCCGCCTGGCTGACCGCCCAACGACCCCC
GCCCATTGACGTCAATAATGACGTATGTTCCCATAGTAACGCCAATAGGGACTTTCCATTGACGTCAATG
GGTGGAGTATTTACGGTAAACTGCCCACTTGGCAGTACATCAAGTGTATCATATGCCAAGTACGCCCCCT
ATTGACGTCAATGACGGT
