>Addgene plasmid #44386 | pLV-mitoDsRed | addgene partial sequence | sequence record 111087 | Futet-R 5'-CAAAGGCATTAAAGCAGCGT-3'
GGAGCAACATAGTTAAGAATACCAGTCAATCTTTCACAAATTTTGTAATCCAGAGGTTGATTGTCGAAAC
AACAACAATTGCATTCATTTTATGTTTCAGGTTCAGGGGGAGGTGTGGGAGGTTTTTTAAAGCAAGTAAA
ACCTCTACAAATGTGGTATGGCTGATTATGATCTAGAGTCGCGGCCGCTACAGGAACAGGTGGTGGCGGC
CCTCGGTGCGCTCGTACTGCTCCACGATGGTGTAGTCCTCGTTGTGGGAGGTGATGTCCAGCTTGGAGTC
CACGTAGTAGTAGCCGGGCAGCTGCACGGGCTTCTTGGCCATGTAGATGGACTTGAACTCCACCAGGTAG
TGGCCGCCGTCCTTCAGCTTCAGGGCCTTGTGGATCTCGCCCTTCAGCACGCCGTCGCGGGGGTACAGGC
GCTCGGTGGAGGCCTCCCAGCCCATGGTCTTCTTCTGCATTACGGGGCCGTCGGAGGGGAAGTTCACGCC
GATGAACTTCACCTTGTAGATGAAGCAGCCGTCCTGCAGGGAGGAATCCTGGGTCACGGTCACCACGCCG
CCGTCCTCGAAGTTCATCACGCGCTCCCACTTGAAGCCCTCGGGGAAGGACAGCTTCTTGTAGTCGGGGA
TGTC
