>Addgene plasmid #44386 | pLV-mitoDsRed | addgene partial sequence | sequence record 112637 | CAG_enh-R 5'-AACGCCAATAGGGACTTTCC-3'
AAACTGCCCACTTGGCAGTACATCAAGTGTATCATATGCCAAGTACGCCCCCTATTGACGTCAATGACGG
TAAATGGCCCGCCTGGCATTATGCCCAGTACATGACCTTATGGGACTTTCCTACTTGGCAGTACATCTAC
GTATTAGTCATCGCTATTACCATGGTGATGCGGTTTTGGCAGTACATCAATGGGCGTGGATAGCGGTTTG
ACTCACGGGGATTTCCAAGTCTCCACCCCATTGACGTCAATGGGAGTTTGTTTTGGCACCAAAATCAACG
GGACTTTCCAAAATGTCGTAACAACTCCGCCCCATTGACGCAAATGGGCGGTAGGCGTGTACGGTGGGAG
GTCTATATAAGC
