>Addgene plasmid #44386 | pLV-mitoDsRed | addgene partial sequence | sequence record 112638 | hATF6-R 5'-gaacccatcctcgaagttca-3'
CCCTCGGGGAAGGACAGCTTCTTGTAGTCGGGGATGTCGGCGGGGTGCTTCACGTACACCTTGGAGCCGT
ACTGGAACTGGGGGGACAGGATGTCCCAGGCGAAGGGCAGGGGGCCGCCCTTGGTCACCTTCAGCTTCAC
GGTGTTGTGGCCCTCGTAGGGGCGGCCCTCGCCCTCGCCCTCGATCTCGAACTCGTGGCCGTTCACGGTG
CCCTCCATGCGCACCTTGAAGCGCATGAACTCCTTGATGACGTTCTTGGAGGAGCGCACCATGGTGGCGA
CCGGTGGATCCCGGGCCCGCGGTACCGTCGACTGCAGAATTCGAAGCTTCAACATGGCTGCTGTGTCAAT
GTCCCGGGAGACAACACTGGTCTGGAACTCCCGTCTGGCCACCTGGAGTGGGAAGTTGCTGTAGGAAGGC
TGTTTAGATGAATTCACTGGGCTATTCAAGAAGGAGGCAGACACAGGCCTGATTAGACCCCTGGTACAAC
AGCGGATCAGAGCTGGAGAAATGAATAATGCCCCGGCGGTCTGCATGGTGGCAAGCTTGAGCTCGAGATC
TGAGTCCGGTAGCGCTAGTATGCATCTCGAGCACCGGTGGGATCCCGTACGCCCGGGCGGTGTCTTCTAT
GGAGGTCAAAACAGCGTGGATGGCGTCTCCAGGCGATCTGACGGTTCACTAAACGAGCTCTGCTTATATA
GACCTCCCACCGTACACGCCTACCGCCCATTTGCGTCAATGGGGCGGAGTTGTTACGACATTTTGGAAAG
TCCCGTTGATTTTGGTGCCAAAACAAACTCCCATTGACGTCAATGGGG
